>Addgene plasmid #11256 | pRS418 | depositor full sequence | sequence record 6930 | Author sequence
TCGCGCGTTTCGGTGATGACGGTGAAAACCTCTGACACATGCAGCTCCCGGAGACGGTCACAGCTTGTCT
GTAAGCGGATGCCGGGAGCAGACAAGCCCGTCAGGGCGCGTCAGCGGGTGTTGGCGGGTGTCGGGGCTGG
CTTAACTATGCGGCATCAGAGCAGATTGTACTGAGAGTGCACCATAATCATCGATGAATTCGAGCTCGTT
TTCGACACTGGATGGCGGCGTTAGTATCGAATCGACAGCAGTATAGCGACCAGCATTCACATACGATTGA
CGCATGATATTACTTTCTGCGCACTTAACTTCGCATCTGGGCAGATGATGTCGAGGCGAAAAAAAATATA
AATCACGCTAACATTTGATTAAAATAGAACAACTACAATATAAAAAAACTATACAAATGACAAGTTCTTG
AAAACAAGAATCTTTTTATTGTCAGTACTGATTAGAAAAACCTAGGGGCAGGGCATGCTCATGTAGAGCG
CCTGCCGCTCGCCGTCCGAGGCGGTGCCGTCGTACAGGGCGGTGTCCAGGCCGCAGAGGGTGAACCCCAT
CCGCCGGTACGCGTGGATCGCCGGTGCGTTGACGTTGGTGACCTCCAGCCAGAGGTGCCCGGCGCCCCGC
TCGCCGGCGAACTCCGTCGCGAGCCCCATCAACGCGCGCCCGACCCCGTGCCCCCGGTGCTCCGGGGCGA
CCTCGATGTCCTCGACGGTCAGCCGGCGGTTCCACGCCGAGTACGAGATGACCACGAAGCCCGCCAGGTC
GCCGTCGTCCCCGTACGCGACGAACGTCCGGGAGTCCGGGTCGCCGTCCTCCCCGTCGTCCGATTCGTCG
TCCGATTCGTCGTCGGGGAACACCTTGGTCAGGGGCGGGTCCACCGGCACCTCCCGCAGGGTGAAGCCGT
CCCCGGTGGCGGTGACGCGGAAGACGGTGTCGGTGGTGAAGGACCCATCCAGTGCCTCGATGGCCTCGGC
GTCCCCCGGGACACTGGTGCGGTACCGGTAAGCCGTGTCGTCAAGAGTGGTCATGGTTGTTTATGTTCGG
ATGTGATGTGAGAACTGTATCCTAGCAAGATTTTAAAAGGAAGTATATGAAAGAAGAACCTCAGTGGCAA
ATCCTAACCTTTTATATTTCTCTACAGGGGCGCGGCGTGGGGACAATTCAACGCGTCTGTGAGGGGAGCG
TTTCCCTGCTCGCAGGTCTGCAGCGAGGAGCCGTAATTTTTGCTTCGCGCCGTGCGGCCATCAAAATGTA
TGGATGCAAATGATTATACATGGGGATGTATGGGCTAAATGTACGGGCGACAGTCACATCATGCCCCTGA
GCTGCGCACGTCAAGACTGTCAAGGAGGGTATTCTGGGCCTCCATGTCGCTGGCCGGGTGACCCGGCGGG
GACGAGGCAAGCTAAACAGATCTGGCGCGCCTTAATTAACCCTATGCGGTGTGAAATACCGCACAGATGC
GTAAGGAGAAAATACCGCATCAGGAAATTGTAAACGTTAATATTTTGTTAAAATTCGCGTTAAATTTTTG
TTAAATCAGCTCATTTTTTAACCAATAGGCCGAAATCGGCAAAATCCCTTATAAATCAAAAGAATAGACC
GAGATAGGGT
[37 nt withheld, positions 1621-1657]
AAAGAACGTGGACTCCAACGTCAAAGG
[49 nt withheld, positions 1685-1733]
T
[91 nt withheld, positions 1735-1825]
G
[124 nt withheld, positions 1827-1950]
CGCGCCATTCGCCATTCAGGCTGCGCAACTGTTGGGAAGGGCGATCGGTGCGGGCCTCTTCGCTATTACG
CCAGCTGGCGAAAGGGGGATGTGCTGCAAGGCGATTAAGTTGGGTAACGCCAGGGTTTTCCCAGTCACGA
CGTTGTAAAACGACGGCCAGTGAGCGCGCGTAATACGACTCACTATAGGGCGAATTGGGTACCGGGCCCC
CCCTCGAGGTCGACGGTATCGATAAGCTTGATATCGAATTCCTGCAGCCCGGGGGATCCACTAGTTCTAG
AGCGGCCGCCACCGCGGTGGAGCTCCAGCTTTTGTTCCCTTTAGTGAGGGTTAATTGCGCGCTTGGCGTA
ATCATGGTCATAGCTGTTTCCTGTGTGAAATTGTTATCCGCTCACAATTCCACACAACATACGAGCCGGA
AGCATAAAGTGTAAAGCCTGGGGTGCCTAATGAGTGAGCTAACTCACATTAATTGCGTTGCGCTCACTGC
CCGCTTTCCAGTCGGGAAACCTGTCGTGCCAGCTGCATTAATGAATCGGCCAACGCGCGGGGAGAGGCGG
TTTGCGTATTGGGCGCTCTTCCGCTTCCTCGCTCACTGACTCGCTGCGCTCGGTCGTTCGGCTGCGGCGA
GCGGTATCAGCTCACTCAAAGGCGGTAATACGGTTATCCACAGAATCAGGGGATAACGCAGGAAAGAACA
TGTGAGCAAAAGGCCAGCAAAAGGCCAGGAACCGTAAAAAGGCCGCGTTGCTGGCGTTTTTCCATAGGCT
CCGCCCCCCTGACGAGCATCACAAAAATCGACGCTCAAGTCAGAGGTGGCGAAACCCGACAGGACTATAA
AGATACCAGGCGTTTCCCCCTGGAAGCTCCCTCGTGCGCTCTCCTGTTCCGACCCTGCCGCTTACCGGAT
ACCTGTCCGCCTTTCTCCCTTCGGGAAGCGTGGCGCTTTCTCATAGCTCACGCTGTAGGTATCTCAGTTC
GGTGTAGGTCGTTCGCTCCAAGCTGGGCTGTGTGCACGAACCCCCCGTTCAGCCCGACCGCTGCGCCTTA
TCCGGTAACTATCGTCTTGAGTCCAACCCGGTAAGACACGACTTATCGCCACTGGCAGCAGCCACTGGTA
ACAGGATTAGCAGAGCGAGGTATGTAGGCGGTGCTACAGAGTTCTTGAAGTGGTGGCCTAACTACGGCTA
CACTAGAAGGACAGTATTTGGTATCTGCGCTCTGCTGAAGCCAGTTACCTTCGGAAAAAGAGTTGGTAGC
TCTTGATCCGGCAAACAAACCACCGCTGGTAGCGGTGGTTTTTTTGTTTGCAAGCAGCAGATTACGCGCA
GAAAAAAAGGATCTCAAGAAGATCCTTTGATCTTTTCTACGGGGTCTGACGCTCAGTGGAACGAAAACTC
ACGTTAAGGGATTTTGGTCATGAGATTATCAAAAAGGATCTTCACCTAGATCCTTTTAAATTAAAAATGA
AGTTTTAAATCAATCTAAAGTATATATGAGTAAACTTGGTCTGACAGTTACCAATGCTTAATCAGTGAGG
CACCTATCTCAGCGATCTGTCTATTTCGTTCATCCATAGTTGCCTGACTCCCCGTCGTGTAGATAACTAC
GATACGGGAGGGCTTACCATCTGGCCCCAGTGCTGCAATGATACCGCGAGACCCACGCTCACCGGCTCCA
GATTTATCAGCAATAAACCAGCCAGCCGGAAGGGCCGAGCGCAGAAGTGGTCCTGCAACTTTATCCGCCT
CCATCCAGTCTATTAATTGTTGCCGGGAAGCTAGAGTAAGTAGTTCGCCAGTTAATAGTTTGCGCAACGT
TGTTGCCATTGCTACAGGCATCGTGGTGTCACGCTCGTCGTTTGGTATGGCTTCATTCAGCTCCGGTTCC
CAACGATCAAGGCGAGTTACATGATCCCCCATGTTGTGCAAAAAAGCGGTTAGCTCCTTCGGTCCTCCGA
TCGTTGTCAGAAGTAAGTTGGCCGCAGTGTTATCACTCATGGTTATGGCAGCACTGCATAATTCTCTTAC
TGTCATGCCATCCGTAAGATGCTTTTCTGTGACTGGTGAGTACTCAACCAAGTCATTCTGAGAATAGTGT
ATGCGGCGACCGAGTTGCTCTTGCCCGGCGTCAATACGGGATAATACCGCGCCACATAGCAGAACTTTAA
AAGTGCTCATCATTGGAAAACGTTCTTCGGGGCGAAAACTCTCAAGGATCTTACCGCTGTTGAGATCCAG
TTCGATGTAACCCACTCGTGCACCCAACTGATCTTCAGCATCTTTTACTTTCACCAGCGTTTCTGGGTGA
GCAAAAACAGGAAGGCAAAATGCCGCAAAAAAGGGAATAAGGGCGACACGGAAATGTTGAATACTCATAC
TCTTCCTTTTTCAATATTATTGAAGCATTTATCAGGGTTATTGTCTCATGAGCGGATACATATTTGAATG
TATTTAGAAAAATAAACAAATAGGGGTTCCGCGCACATTTCCCCGAAAAGTGCCACCTGGGTCCTTTTCA
TCACGTGCTATAAAAATAATTATAATTTAAATTTTTTAATATAAATATATAAATTAAAAATAGAAAGTAA
AAAAAGAAATTAAAGAAAAAATAGTTTTTGTTTTCCGAAGATGTAAAAGACTCTAGGGGGATCGCCAACA
AATACTACCTTTTATCTTGCTCTTCCTGCTCTCAGGTATTAATGCCGAATTGTTTCATCTTGTCTGTGTA
GAAGACCACACACGAAAATCCTGTGATTTTACATTTTACTTATCGTTAATCGAATGTATATCTATTTAAT
CTGCTTTTCTTGTCTAATAAATATATATGTAAAGTACGCTTTTTGTTGAAATTTTTTAAACCTTTGTTTA
TTTTTTTTTCTTCATTCCGTAACTCTTCTACCTTCTTTATTTACTTTCTAAAATCCAAATACAAAACATA
AAAATAAATAAACACAGAGTAAATTCCCAAATTATTCCATCATTAAAAGATACGAGGCGCGTGTAAGTTA
CAGGCAAGCGATCCGTCTCTAAGAAACCATTATTATCATGACATTAACCTATAAAAATAGGCGTATCACG
AGGCCCTTTCGTC
Features (pLannotate 1.2.2; 19 found; start..end, strand, type, name):
    137..186     +  misc_feature   bom (fragment): basis of mobility region from pBR322
    249..446     -  terminator     TEF terminator: Ashbya gossypii TEF terminator
    464..1034    -  CDS            NrsR (fragment): nourseothricin acetyltransferase; Streptomyces noursei nat1; confers resistance to nourseothricin
   1035..1378    -  promoter       TEF promoter: Ashbya gossypii TEF promoter
   1443..1494    +  misc_feature   bom (fragment): basis of mobility region from pBR322
   1495..1950    -  rep_origin     f1 ori (sequence partly withheld): f1 bacteriophage origin of replication; arrow indicates direction of (+) strand synthesis
   1958..2113    -  CDS            lacZα (fragment): LacZα fragment of β-galactosidase; lacZ fragment
   2121..2139    +  promoter       T7 promoter: promoter for bacteriophage T7 RNA polymerase
   2148..2255    -  misc_feature   MCS: pBluescript multiple cloning site
   2268..2286    -  promoter       T3 promoter: promoter for bacteriophage T3 RNA polymerase
   2331..2347    -  protein_bind   lac operator: The lac repressor binds to the lac operator to inhibit transcription in E. coli. This inhibition can be relieved by adding lactose or isopropyl-β-D-thiogalactopyranoside (IPTG). lac repressor encoded by lacI
   2355..2385    -  promoter       lac promoter: promoter for the E. coli lac operon
   2400..2421    -  protein_bind   CAP binding site: CAP binding activates transcription in the presence of cAMP. E. coli catabolite activator protein
   2434..2526    -  CDS            lacI (fragment): lac repressor; lacI; The lac repressor binds to the lac operator to inhibit transcription in E. coli. This inhibition can be relieved by adding lactose or isopropyl-β-D-thiogalactopyranoside (IPTG).
   2709..3297    -  rep_origin     ori: high-copy-number ColE1/pMB1/pBR322/pUC origin of replication
   3468..4328    -  CDS            AmpR: β-lactamase; bla; confers resistance to ampicillin, carbenicillin, and related antibiotics
   4329..4433    -  promoter       AmpR promoter: bla
   4470..4973    +  misc_feature   CEN/ARS: S. cerevisiae CEN6 centromere fused to an autonomously replicating sequence
   5043..35      +  CDS            rop (fragment) (across the origin): Rop protein, which maintains plasmids at low copy number; rop
