[The description below was written by a language model from this plasmid's Addgene catalogue record and pLannotate feature annotations shown in this document.]
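Description:
pRS418 is an empty yeast–E. coli shuttle vector of the pRS series, about 5.0 kb in size, that carries a dominant drug-resistance marker instead of an auxotrophic one. According to the depositor's notes, it was built by inserting the NatMX cassette, excised from plasmid p4339 with EcoRI, into NcoI-cut pRS410, a centromeric plasmid. In the feature table the cassette appears as the Streptomyces noursei nourseothricin acetyltransferase coding sequence flanked by the Ashbya gossypii TEF promoter and TEF terminator. This arrangement confers resistance to nourseothricin (clonNAT) in yeast. A CEN6 centromere fused to an autonomously replicating sequence allows stable, low-copy maintenance in Saccharomyces cerevisiae. In bacteria the plasmid replicates at high copy from a ColE1/pUC-type origin and is selected with ampicillin through the β-lactamase gene and its native promoter.

The cloning region is the pBluescript-style polylinker typical of pRS vectors. The multiple cloning site sits within a lacZα fragment downstream of the lac promoter, lac operator and CAP binding site, an arrangement that normally supports blue/white screening. It is flanked by opposing T7 and T3 phage promoters. An f1 origin is also present and can be used to produce single-stranded DNA with helper phage. The short bom, rop and lacI fragments are annotated as partial and are probably remnants of the parental backbones rather than functional elements. No insert and no yeast expression promoter at the cloning site are recorded, so a cloned gene would need its own regulatory sequences. The vector suits low-copy expression or complementation work in strains that lack usable auxotrophic markers, or where selection in rich medium is preferred.
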