Addgene plasmid #11256: pRS418
Purpose: (Empty Backbone)
Depositing lab: Fred Cross. Depositing organization: Rockefeller University.
Backbone
  Vector backbone: pRS418
  Backbone size (bp): 5043
  Vector type: Yeast Expression
  Selectable markers: NatMX
Growth in bacteria
  Bacterial resistance: Ampicillin, 100 μg/mL
  Growth temperature: 37°C
  Growth strain: DH5alpha
  Copy number: High Copy
Gene/Insert
  Gene/Insert name: None
  Cloning method: Restriction Enzyme
  Sequencing primers: 5′ T7; 3′ M13R
Resource information
  A portion of this plasmid was derived from a plasmid made by: p4339 from Charlie Boone.
Terms and licenses: Academic/Nonprofit Terms; Industry Terms: Not Available to Industry
Depositor comments: p4339 + pRS410 --> pRS418. Insert is NatMX (clonNAT resistance) from EcoRI-cut p4339. Backbone is NcoI-cut pRS410 (CEN plasmid).
How to cite: pRS418 was a gift from Fred Cross (Addgene plasmid # 11256 ; http://n2t.net/addgene:11256 ; RRID:Addgene_11256)
