>Addgene plasmid #11256 | pRS418 | addgene partial sequence | sequence record 18128 | T7 5'-TAATACGACTCACTATAGGG-3'
GCTTGATATCGAATTCCTGCAGCCCGGGGGATCCACTAGTTCTAGAGCGGCCGCCACCGCGGTGGAGCTC
CAGCTTTTGTTCCCTTTAGTGAGGGTTAATTGCGCGCTTGGCGTAATCATGGTCATAGCTGTTTCCTGTG
TGAAATTGTTATCCGCTCACAATTCCACACAACATACGAGCCGGAAGCATAAAGTGTAAAGCCTGGGGTG
CCTAATGAGTGAGCTAACTCACATTAATTGCGTTGCGCTCACTGCCCGCTTTCCAGTCGGGAAACCTGTC
GTGCCAGCTGCATTAATGAATCGGCCAACGCGCGGGGAGAGGCGGTTTGCGTATTGGGCGCTCTTCCGCT
TCCTCGCTCACTGACTCGCTGCGCTCGGTCGTTCGGCTGCGGCGAGCGGTATCAGCTCACTCAAAGGCGG
TAATACGGTTATCCACAGAATCAGGGGATAACGCAGGAAAGAACATGTGAGCAAAAGGCCAGCAAAAGGC
CAGGAACCGTAAAAAGGCCGCGTTGCTGGCGTTTTTCCATAGGCTCCGCCCCCCTGACGAGCATCACAAA
AATCGACGCTCAAGTCAGAGGTGGCGAAACCCGACAGGACTATAAAGATACCAGGCGTTTCCCCCTGGAA
GCTCCCTCGTGCGCTCTCCTGTTCCGACCCTGCCGCTTACCGGATACCTGTCCGCCTTTCT
